>Addgene plasmid #240772 | SAGA023 | addgene full sequence | sequence record 484002 | Addgene NGS Result
TTAATTAAGCGTTGCGCTCACTGCCCGCTTTCCAGTCGGGAAACCTGTCGTGCCAGCTGCATTAATGAAT
CGGCCAACGCGCGGGGAGAGGCGGTTTGCGTATTGGGCGCCAGGGTGGTTTTTCTTTTCACCAGTGAGAC
GGGCAACAGCTGATTGCCCTTCACCGCCTGGCCCTGAGAGAGTTGCAGCAAGCGGTCCACGCTGGTTTGC
CCCAGCAGGCGAAAATCCTGTTTGATGGTGGTTAACGGCGGGATATAACATGAGCTGTCTTCGGTATCGT
CGTATCCCACTACCGAGATGTCCGCACCAACGCGCAGCCCGGACTCGGTAATGGCGCGCATTGCGCCCAG
CGCCATCTGATCGTTGGCAACCAGCATCGCAGTGGGAACGATGCCCTCATTCAGCATTTGCATGGTTTGT
TGAAAACCGGACATGGCACTCCAGTCGCCTTCCCGTTCCGCTATCGGCTGAATTTGATTGCGAGTGAGAT
ATTTATGCCAGCCAGCCAGACGCAGACGCGCCGAGACAGAACTTAATGGGCCCGCTAACAGCGCGATTTG
CTGGTGACCCAATGCGACCAGATGCTCCACGCCCAGTCGCGTACCGTCTTCATGGGAGAAAATAATACTG
TTGATGGGTGTCTGGTCAGAGACATCAAGAAATAACGCCGGAACATTAGTGCAGGCAGCTTCCACAGCAA
TGGCATCCTGGTCATCCAGCGGATAGTTAATGATCAGCCCACTGACGCGTTGCGCGAGAAGATTGTGCAC
CGCCGCTTTACAGGCTTCGACGCCGCTTCGTTCTACCATCGACACCACCACGCTGGCACCCAGTTGATCG
GCGCGAGATTTAATCGCCGCGACAATTTGCGACGGCGCGTGCAGGGCCAGACTGGAGGTGGCAACGCCAA
TCAGCAACGACTGTTTGCCCGCCAGTTGTTGTGCCACGCGGTTGGGAATGTAATTCAGCTCCGCCATCGC
CGCTTCCACTTTTTCCCGCGTTTTCGCAGAAACGTGGCTGGCCTGGTTCACCACGCGGGAAACGGTCTGA
TAAGAGACACCGGCATACTCTGCGACATCGTATAACGTTACTGGTTTCACATTCACCACCCTGAATTGAC
TCTCTTCCGGGCGCTATCATGCCATACCGCGAAAGGTTTTGCGCCATTCGATGGTGTCGGATCGAGATCG
ATCTCGATCCCGCGAAATTTGACAATTAATCATCCGGCTCGTATAATGGAATTGTGAGCGGATAACAATT
CCTACTAGAGATTAAAGAGGAGAAACTATATATGAAAGCAATTTTCGTACTGAAACATCTTAATCATGCT
AAGGAGGTTTTCTAATGAGCAAAGGAGAAGAACTTTTCACTGGAGTTGTGCCAATTCTTGTTGAATTAGA
TGGTGATGTTAATGGGCACAAATTTTCTGTCAGTGGAGAGGGTGAAGGTGATGCTACATACGGAAAACTC
ACCCTTAAATTTATTTGCACTACTGGAAAACTACCTGTTCCATGGCCAACACTTGTCACTACTCTGACCT
ATGGCGTTCAATGCTTTTCCCGTTATCCGGATCACATGAAACGGCATGACTTTTTCAAGAGTGCCATGCC
CGAAGGTTATGTACAGGAACGCACTATATCTTTCAAAGATGACGGGAACTACAAGACGCGTGCTGAAGTC
AAGTTTGAAGGTGATACCCTTGTTAATCGTATCGAGTTAAAGGGTATTGATTTTAAAGAAGATGGAAACA
TTCTCGGACACAAACTAGAGTACAACTATAACTCACACAATGTATACATCACGGCAGACAAACAAAAGAA
TGGAATCAAAGCTAACTTCAAAATTCGCCACAACATTGAAGATGGTTCCGTTCAACTAGCAGACCATTAT
CAACAAAATACTCCAATTGGCGATGGCCCTGTCCTTTTACCAGACAACCATTACCTGTCGACACAATCTG
CCCTTTCGAAAGATCCCAACGAAAAGCGTGACCACATGGTCCTTCTTGAGTTTGTAACTGCTGCTGGGAT
TACACATGGCATGGATGAGCTCTACAAATGATCGACCTAGCATAACCCCGCGGGGCCTCTTCGGGGGTCT
CGCGGGGTTTTTTGCTGAAAGAAGCTTCAAATAAAACGAAAGGCTCAGTCGAAAGACTGGGCCTTTCGTT
TTATCTGTTGTTTGTCGCCAAAGCCCGAAAGGAAGCTGAGTTGGCTGCTGCCACCGCTGAGCAATAACTA
GCATAACCCCTTGGGGCCTCTAAACGGGTCTTGAGGGGTTTTTTGCTGAAAGGAGGAACTATATCCGGAT
AAAAATTTATTTGCTTATTAATCATCCGGCTCGTATAATGTGTGGAGGGCCCAAGTTCACTTAAAAAGGA
GAGCGACGATGAAATCTAACAATGCGCTCATCGTCATCCTCGGCACCGTCACCCTGGATGCTGTAGGCAT
AGGCTTGGTTATGCCGGTACTGCCGGGCCTCTTGCGGGATATCGTCCATTCCGACAGCATCGCCAGTCAC
TATGGCGTGCTGCTAGCGCTATATGCGTTGATGCAATTTCTATGCGCACCCGTTCTCGGAGCACTGTCCG
ACCGCTTTGGCCGCCGCCCAGTCCTGCTCGCTTCGCTACTTGGAGCCACTATCGACTACGCGATCATGGC
GACCACACCCGTCCTGTGGATTCTCTACGCCGGACGCATCGTGGCCGGCATCACCGGCGCCACAGGTGCG
GTTGCTGGCGCCTATATCGCCGACATCACCGATGGGGAAGATCGGGCTCGCCACTTCGGGCTCATGAGCG
CTTGTTTCGGCGTGGGTATGGTGGCAGGCCCCGTGGCCGGGGGACTGTTGGGCGCCATCTCCCTGCACGC
ACCATTCCTTGCGGCGGCGGTGCTCAACGGCCTCAACCTACTACTGGGCTGCTTCCTAATGCAGGAGTCG
CATAAGGGAGAGCGCCGTCCGATGCCCTTGAGAGCCTTCAACCCAGTCAGCTCCTTCCGGTGGGCGCGGG
GCATGACCATTGTGGCCGCACTTATGACTGTCTTCTTTATCATGCAACTCGTAGGACAGGTGCCGGCAGC
GCTCTGGGTCATTTTCGGCGAGGACCGCTTTCGCTGGAGCGCGACGATGAGCGGCCTGTCGCTTGCGGTA
TTCGGAATCTTGCACGCCCTCGCTCAAGCCTTCGTCACTGGTCCCGCCACCAAACGTTTCGGCGAGAAGC
AGGCCATTATCGCCGGCATGGCGGCCGACGCGCTGGGCTACGTCTTGCTGGCGTTCGCGACGCGAGGCTG
GATGGCCTTCCCCATTATGATTCTTCTCGCTTCCGGCGGCATCGGGATGCCCGCGTTGCAGGCCATGCTG
TCCAGGCAGGTAGATGACGACCATCAGGGACAGCTTCAAGGATCGCTCGCGGCTCTTACCAGCCTAACTT
CGATCACTGGACCGCTGATCGTCACGGCGATTTATGCCGCCTCGGCGAGCACATGGAACGGGTTGGCATG
GATTGTAGGCGCCGCCCTATACCTTGTCTGCCTCCCCGCGTTGCGTCGCGGTGCATGGAGCCGGGCCACC
TCGACCTGAGACAATTGTCCAGATAAAAAAAATCCTTAGCTTTCGCTAAGGATGATTTCTTTATTGTAAT
TCATTAAGCATTCTGCCGACATGGAAGCCATCACAAACGGCATGATGAACCTGAATCGCCAGCGGCATCA
GCACCTTGTCGCCTTGCGTATAATATTTGCCCATGGTGAAAACGGGGGCGAAGAAGTTGTCCATATTGGC
CACGTTTAAATCAAAACTGGTGAAACTCACCCAGGGATTGGCTGAGACGAAAAACATATTCTCAATAAAC
CCTTTAGGGAAATAGGCCAGGTTTTCACCGTAACACGCCACATCTTGCGAATATATGTGTAGAAACTGCC
GGAAATCGTCGTGGTATTCACTCCAGAGCGATGAAAACGTTTCAGTTTGCTCATGGAAAACGGTGTAACA
AGGGTGAACACTATCCCATATCACCAGCTCACCGTCTTTCATTGCCATACGAAATTCCGGATGAGCATTC
ATCAGGCGGGCAAGAATGTGAATAAAGGCCGGATAAAACTTGTGCTTATTTTTCTTTACGGTCTTTAAAA
AGGCCGTAATATCCAGCTGAACGGTCTGGTTATAGGTACATTGAGCAACTGACTGAAATGCCTCAAAATG
TTCTTTACGATGCCATTGGGATATATCAACGGTGGTATATCCAGTGATTTTTTTCTCCATTTTAGCTTCC
TTAGCTCCTGAAAATCTCGATAACTCAAAAAATACGCCCGGTAGTGATCTTATTTCATTATGGTGAAAGT
TGGAACCTCTTACGTGCCGATCAACGTCTCATTTTCGCCAGACCCTTGTCATTTAAATCGTAATTATTGG
GGACCCCTGGATTCTCACCAATAAAAAACGCCCGGCGGCAACCGAGCGTTCTGAACAAATCCAGATGGAG
TTCTGAGGTCATTACTGGATCTATCAACAGGAGTCCAAGACTAGTCTTTTCCGCTGCATAACCCTGCTTC
GGGGTCATTATAGCGATTTTTTCGGTATATCCATCCTTTTTCGCACGATATACAGGATTTTGCCAAAGGG
TTCGTGTAGACTTTCCTTGGTGTATCCAACGGCGTCAGCCGGGCAGGATAGGTGAAGTAGGCCCACCCGC
GAGCGGGTGTTCCTTCTTCACTGTCCCTTATTCGCACCTGGCGGTGCTCAACGGGAATCCTGCTCTGCGA
GGCTGGCCGTAGGCCGGCCGCGATGCAGGTGGCTGCTGAACCCCCAGCCGGAACTGACCCCACAAGGCCC
TAGCGTTTGCAATGCACCAGGTCATCATTGACCCAGGCGTGTTCCACCAGGCCGCTGCCTCGCAACTCTT
CGCAGGCTTCGCCAACCTGCTCGCGCCACTTCTTCACGCGGGTGGAATCCGATCCGCACATGAGGCGGAA
GGTTTCCAGCTTGAGCGGGTACGGCTCCCGGTGCGAGCTGAAATAGTCGAACATCCGTCGGGCCGTCGGC
GACAGCTTGCGGTACTTCTCCCATATGAATTTCGTGTAGTGGTCGCCAGCAAACAGCACGACGATTTCCT
CGTCGATCAGGACCTGGCAACGGGACGTTTTCTTGCCACGGTCCAGGACGCGGAAGCGGTGCAGCAGCGA
CACCGATTCCAGGTGCCCAACGCGGTCGGACGTGAAGCCCATCGCCGTCGCCTGTAGGCGCGACAGGCAT
TCCTCGGCCTTCGTGTAATACCGGCCATTGATCGACCAGCCCAGGTCCTGGCAAAGCTCGTAGAACGTGA
AGGTGATCGGCTCGCCGATAGGGGTGCGCTTCGCGTACTCCAACACCTGCTGCCACACCAGTTCGTCATC
GTCGGCCCGCAGCTCGACGCCGGTGTAGGTGATCTTCACGTCCTTGTTGACGTGGAAAATGACCTTGTTT
TGCAGCGCCTCGCGCGGGATTTTCTTGTTGCGCGTGGTGAACAGGGCAGAGCGGGCCGTGTCGTTTGGCA
TCGCTCGCATCGTGTCCGGCCACGGCGCAATATCGAACAAGGAAAGCTGCATTTCCTTGATCTGCTGCTT
CGTGTGTTTCAGCAACGCGGCCTGCTTGGCTTCGCTGACCTGTTTTGCCAGGTCCTCGCCGGCGGTTTTT
CGCTTCTTGGTCGTCATAGTTCCTCGCGTGTCGATGGTCATCGACTTCGCCAAACCTGCCGCCTCCTGTT
CGAGACGACGCGAACGCTCCACGGCGGCCGATGGCGCGGGCAGGGCAGGGGGAGCCAGTTGCACGCTGTC
GCGCTCGATCTTGGCCGTAGCTTGCTGGACTATCGAGCCGACGGACTGGAAGGTTTCGCGGGGCGCACGC
ATGACGGTGCGGCTTGCGATGGTTTCGGCATCCTCGGCGGAAAACCCCGCGTCGATCAGTTCTTGCCTGT
ATGCCTTCCGGTCAAACGTCCGATTCATTCACCCTCCTTGCGGGATTGCCCCGGAATTAATTCCCCGGAT
CGATCCGTCGATCTTGATCCCCTGCGCCATCAGATCCTTGGCGGCAAGAAAGCCATCCAGTTTACTTTGC
AGGGCTTCCCAACCTTACCAGAGGGCGCCCCAGCTGGCAATTCCGGTTCGCTTGCTGTCCATAAAACCGC
CCAGTCTAGCTATCGCCATGTAAGCCCACTGCAAGCTACCTGCTTTCTCTTTGCGCTTGCGTTTTCCCTT
GTCCAGATAGCCCAGTAGCTGACATTCATCCGGGGTCAGCACCGTTTCTGCGGACTGGCTTTCTACGTGG
CTGCCATTTTTGGGGTGAGGCCGTTCGCGGCCGAGGGGCGCAGCCCCTGGGGGGATGGGAGGCCCGCGTT
AGCGGGCCGGGAGGGTTCGAGAAGGGGGGGCACCCCCCTTCGGCGTGCGCGGTCACGCGCACAGGGCGCA
GCCCTGGTTAAAAACAAGGTTTATAAATATTGGTTTAAAAGCAGGTTAAAAGACAGGTTAGCGGTGGCCG
AAAAACGGGCGGAAACCCTTGCAAATGCTGGATTTTCTGCCTGTGGACAGCCCCTCAAATGTCAATAGGT
GCGCCCCTCATCTGTCAGCACTCTGCCCCTCAAGTGTCAAGGATCGCGCCCCTCATCTGTCAGTAGTCGC
GCCCCTCAAGTGTCAATACCGCAGGGCACTTATCCCCAGGCTTGTCCACATCATCTGTGGGAAACTCGCG
TAAAATCAGGCGTTTTCGCCGATTTGCGAGGCTGGCCAGCTCCACGTCGCCGGCCGAAATCGAGCCTGCC
CCTCATCTGTCAACGCCGCGCCGGGTGAGTCGGCCCCTCAAGTGTCAACGTCCGCCCCTCATCTGTCAGT
GAGGGCCAAGTTTTCCGCGAGGTATCCACAACGCCGGCGGCCCTACATGGCTCTGCTGTAGTGAGTGGGT
TGCGCTCCGGCAGCGGTCCTGATCCCCCGCAGAAAAAAAGGATCTCAAGAAGATCCTTTGATCTTTTCTA
CGGCGCGCCCAATACCATTGTTCATTCCACGGACAAAAACAGAAAAAGGAAACGACAGAGGCCAAAAAGC
CTCGCTTTCAGCACCTGTCGTTTCCTTTCTTTTCAGAGGGTATTTTAAATAAAAACATTAAGTTATGACG
AAGAAGAACGGAAACGCCTTAAACCGAAAATTTTCATAAATAGCGAAAACCCGCGAGGTCGCCGCCCCGT
AACCTGTCGGATCACCGGAAAGGACCCGTAAAGTGATAATGATTATCATCTACATATCACAACGTGCGTG
GATTACGATTTTCTAGGGCGGCGGATTTGTCCTACTCAGGAGAGCGTTCACCGACAAACAACAGATAAAA
CGAAAGGCCCAGTCTTTCGACTGAGCCTTTCGTTTTATTTGATGCCT
Features (pLannotate 1.2.2; 21 found; start..end, strand, type, name):
     18..1100    -  CDS            lacI: lac repressor; lacI; The lac repressor binds to the lac operator to inhibit transcription in E. coli. This inhibition can be relieved by adding lactose or isopropyl-β-D-thiogalactopyranoside (IPTG).
   1101..1178    -  promoter       lacI promoter: lacI
   1209..1238    +  promoter       trc promoter: strong E. coli promoter; hybrid between the trp and lac UV5 promoters
   1238..1262    +  protein_bind   lac operator: The lac repressor binds to the lac operator to inhibit transcription in E. coli. This inhibition can be relieved by adding lactose or isopropyl-β-D-thiogalactopyranoside (IPTG). lac repressor encoded by lacI
   1345..2058    +  CDS            Folding Reporter GFP: Folding Reporter GFP is a basic (constitutively fluorescent) green fluorescent protein published in 1999, derived from Aequorea victoria.
   2128..2174    +  terminator     rrnB T1 terminator: transcription terminator T1 from the E. coli rrnB gene
   2189..2230    +  CDS            SET1 (fragment): solubility-enhancement tag derived from T7 phage gene 10B
   2238..2285    +  terminator     T7 terminator: transcription terminator for bacteriophage T7 RNA polymerase
   2327..2350    +  promoter       trc promoter (fragment): strong E. coli promoter; hybrid between the trp and lac UV5 promoters
   2389..3579    +  CDS            TcR: tetracycline efflux protein; tet; confers resistance to tetracycline
   3590..3629    -  terminator     bacterial terminator (fragment): putative bacterial transcription terminator
   3634..4260    -  CDS            CmR (fragment): chloramphenicol acetyltransferase; cat; confers resistance to chloramphenicol
   4261..4363    -  promoter       cat promoter: promoter of the E. coli cat gene encoding chloramphenicol acetyltransferase
   4421..4515    -  terminator     lambda t0 terminator: transcription terminator from phage lambda
   4661..4769    +  oriT           oriT: incP origin of transfer
   4830..5978    -  CDS            trfA: trans-acting replication protein that binds to and activates oriV
   6030..6311    -  CDS            tnpA (fragment): TN5P_ECOLX - Also known as tnp. Experimental evidence at protein level: Swiss-Prot protein existence level 1. Mediates transposition of transposon Tn5 by a 'cut and paste' mechanism. First, the monomeric transposase binds the 19 bp inverted DNA repeats flanking the transposon. Then, dimerization of the DNA- bound transposase creates a synaptic DNA complex. After nicking of the first DNA strand, excision of the transposon proceeds through a series of intermediates. The transposase then mediates the insertion of the transposon at a new site by strand transfer. The activity of the wild- type tran
   6371..6902    -  rep_origin     oriV: incP origin of replication
   6958..6993    -  rep_origin     CloDF13 ori (fragment): Plasmids containing the CloDF13 (CDF) origin of replication can be propagated in E. coli cells that contain additional plasmids with compatible origins.
   7015..7282    +  misc_feature   cos (fragment): lambda cos site; allows packaging into phage lambda particles
   7305..7391    -  terminator     rrnB T1 terminator: Escherichia coli rrnB; transcription terminator T1 from the E. coli rrnB gene
