[The description below was written by a language model from this plasmid's Addgene catalogue record and pLannotate feature annotations shown in this document.]
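Description:
SAGA023 is a low-copy synthetic-biology plasmid built on a pSEVAx21 backbone for use in Escherichia coli. It replicates through the broad-host-range RK2 (IncP) system: the feature table shows oriV together with the trfA gene, whose product binds and activates that origin, and an IncP oriT that would permit conjugal mobilisation from a suitable donor. Selection is by tetracycline. Short hits annotated as fragments of a Tn5 transposase, a CloDF13 origin and a lambda cos site lie in the backbone region. These are probably backbone remnants or similarity matches rather than functional elements.

The payload is a "triple selection cassette" described as gfp – tetA(RK2) – CmTrunc. A lacI gene with its own promoter sits upstream of a trc promoter and lac operator, giving IPTG-inducible expression of a GFP variant (annotated as Folding Reporter GFP). The insert name indicates a "BCD_high" translation initiation element, presumably a strong bicistronic design, although it is not annotated separately. The GFP unit is followed by rrnB T1 and T7 terminators. Next comes a tetracycline efflux gene (TcR/tetA) preceded by a partial trc-like promoter, and the record notes a mutation in the tetA translation initiation region. On the opposite strand is a cat promoter driving a truncated chloramphenicol acetyltransferase gene, which is presumably non-functional as supplied, flanked by terminators.

According to the record, the cassette allows in vivo recombineering in E. coli, and the associated work concerns engineering plasmid DNA at any copy number. The fluorescent reporter, tetA marker and truncated chloramphenicol marker presumably give separate readouts for following recombination events. The record does not spell out the exact selection scheme.
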