Addgene plasmid #240772: SAGA023
Purpose: Plasmid contains the triple selection cassette gfp - tetARK2- CmTrunc that allows for in vivo recombineering in E.coli.
Depositing lab: Morten Norholm. Depositing organization: Danmarks Tekniske Universitet. Publication: Simple and robust in vivo engineering of plasmid DNA at any copy number in Escherichia coli. Sepulchro AGV, Kozlowski HCJ, Norholm MHH. Commun Biol. 2025 Jun 17;8(1):933. doi: 10.1038/s42003-025-08361-9. PubMed 40527904.
Backbone
  Vector backbone: pSEVAx21
  Vector type: Synthetic Biology
Growth in bacteria
  Bacterial resistance: Tetracycline, 10 μg/mL
  Growth temperature: 37°C
  Growth strain: DH5alpha
  Copy number: Low Copy
Gene/Insert
  Gene/Insert name: SAGA RK2 Ptrc BCD_high - gfp - tetARK2- CmTrunc
  Species: Unspecified
  Mutation: Mutation on translation initiation region of tetA
  Cloning method: Other
Terms and licenses: Academic/Nonprofit Terms; Industry Terms: Not Available to Industry
How to cite: SAGA023 was a gift from Morten Norholm (Addgene plasmid # 240772 ; http://n2t.net/addgene:240772 ; RRID:Addgene_240772)
